>Addgene plasmid #48262 | pJH104 | depositor full sequence | sequence record 69710 | TEF1 promoter fragments fully sequenced. Most of URA3 sequenced. Vector backbone sequence is the published sequence.
CTCGAGCGTACGCTGCAGGTCGACGAATCCTTACATCACACCCAATCCCCCACAAGTGATCCCCCACACA
CCATAGCTTCAAAATGTTTCTACTCCTTTTTTACTCTTCCAGATTTTCTCGGACTCCGCGCATCGCCGTA
CCACTTCAAAACACCCAAGCACAGCATACTAAATTCCCCCTCTTTCTTCCTCTAGGGTGGCGTTAATTAC
CCGTACTAAAGGTTTGGAAAAGAAAAAAGAGACCGCCTCGTTTCTTTTTCTTCGTCGAAAAAGGCAATAA
AAATTTTTATCACGTTTCTTTTTCTTGAAAATTTTTTTTTTTGATTTTTTTCTCTTTCGATGACCTCCCA
TTGATTCTAGAAGAGTGCACCACGCTTTTCAATTCATCATTTTTTTTTTATTCTTTTTTTTGATTTCGGT
TTCCTTGAAATTTTTTTGATTCGGTAATCTCCGAACAGAAGGAAGAACGAAGGAAGGAGCACAGACTTAG
ATTGGTATATATACGCATATGTAGTGTTGAAGAAACATGAAATTGCCCAGTATTCTTAACCCAACTGCAC
AGAACAAAAACCTGCAGGAAACGAAGATAAATCATGTCGAAAGCTACATATAAGGAACGTGCTGCTACTC
ATCCTAGTCCTGTTGCTGCCAAGCTATTTAATATCATGCACGAAAAGCAAACAAACTTGTGTGCTTCATT
GGATGTTCGTACCACCAAGGAATTACTGGAGTTAGTTGAAGCATTAGGTCCCAAAATTTGTTTACTAAAA
ACACATGTGGATATCTTGACTGATTTTTCCATGGAGGGCACAGTTAAGCCGCTAAAGGCATTATCCGCCA
AGTACAATTTTTTACTCTTCGAAGACAGAAAATTTGCTGACATTGGTAATACAGTCAAATTGCAGTACTC
TGCGGGTGTATACAGAATAGCAGAATGGGCAGACATTACGAATGCACACGGTGTGGTGGGCCCAGGTATT
GTTAGCGGTTTGAAGCAGGCGGCAGAAGAAGTAACAAAGGAACCTAGAGGCCTTTTGATGTTAGCAGAAT
TGTCATGCAAGGGCTCCCTATCTACTGGAGAATATACTAAGGGTACTGTTGACATTGCGAAGAGCGACAA
AGATTTTGTTATCGGCTTTATTGCTCAAAGAGACATGGGTGGAAGAGATGAAGGTTACGATTGGTTGATT
ATGACACCCGGTGTGGGTTTAGATGACAAGGGAGACGCATTGGGTCAACAGTATAGAACCGTGGATGATG
TGGTCTCTACAGGATCTGACATTATTATTGTTGGAAGAGGACTATTTGCAAAGGGAAGGGATGCTAAGGT
AGAGGGTGAACGTTACAGAAAAGCAGGCTGGGAAGCATATTTGAGAAGATGCGGCCAGCAAAACTAAAAA
ACTGTATTATAAGTAAATGCATGTATACTAAACTCACAAATTAGAGCTTCAATTTAATTATATCAGTTAT
TACCCTGCGGTGTGAAAGGATCCCACTTCAAAACACCCAAGCACAGCATACTAAATTCCCCCTCTTTCTT
CCTCTAGGGTGGCGTTAATTACCCGTACTAAAGGTTTGGAAAAGAAAAAAGAGACCGCCTCGTTTCTTTT
TCTTCGTCGAAAAAGGCAATAAAAATTTTTATCACGTTTCTTTTTCTTGAAAATTTTTTTTTTTGATTTT
TTTCTCTTTCGATGACCTCCCATTGATATTTAAGTTAATAAATGGTCTTCAATTTCTCAAGTTTCAGTTT
CGTTTTTCTTGTTCTATTACAACTTTTTTTACTTCTTGCTCATTAGAAAGAAAGCATAGCAATCTATCTA
AGTTTTAATTACAAACGAGCTCGAATTCATCGATGACGGCCGCCACCGCGGTGGAGCTCCAGCTTTTGTT
CCCTTTAGTGAGGGTTAATTGCGCGCTTGGCGTAATCATGGTCATAGCTGTTTCCTGTGTGAAATTGTTA
TCCGCTCACAATTCCACACAACATACGAGCCGGAAGCATAAAGTGTAAAGCCTGGGGTGCCTAATGAGTG
AGCTAACTCACATTAATTGCGTTGCGCTCACTGCCCGCTTTCCAGTCGGGAAACCTGTCGTGCCAGCTGC
ATTAATGAATCGGCCAACGCGCGGGGAGAGGCGGTTTGCGTATTGGGCGCTCTTCCGCTTCCTCGCTCAC
TGACTCGCTGCGCTCGGTCGTTCGGCTGCGGCGAGCGGTATCAGCTCACTCAAAGGCGGTAATACGGTTA
TCCACAGAATCAGGGGATAACGCAGGAAAGAACATGTGAGCAAAAGGCCAGCAAAAGGCCAGGAACCGTA
AAAAGGCCGCGTTGCTGGCGTTTTTCCATAGGCTCCGCCCCCCTGACGAGCATCACAAAAATCGACGCTC
AAGTCAGAGGTGGCGAAACCCGACAGGACTATAAAGATACCAGGCGTTTCCCCCTGGAAGCTCCCTCGTG
CGCTCTCCTGTTCCGACCCTGCCGCTTACCGGATACCTGTCCGCCTTTCTCCCTTCGGGAAGCGTGGCGC
TTTCTCATAGCTCACGCTGTAGGTATCTCAGTTCGGTGTAGGTCGTTCGCTCCAAGCTGGGCTGTGTGCA
CGAACCCCCCGTTCAGCCCGACCGCTGCGCCTTATCCGGTAACTATCGTCTTGAGTCCAACCCGGTAAGA
CACGACTTATCGCCACTGGCAGCAGCCACTGGTAACAGGATTAGCAGAGCGAGGTATGTAGGCGGTGCTA
CAGAGTTCTTGAAGTGGTGGCCTAACTACGGCTACACTAGAAGGACAGTATTTGGTATCTGCGCTCTGCT
GAAGCCAGTTACCTTCGGAAAAAGAGTTGGTAGCTCTTGATCCGGCAAACAAACCACCGCTGGTAGCGGT
GGTTTTTTTGTTTGCAAGCAGCAGATTACGCGCAGAAAAAAAGGATCTCAAGAAGATCCTTTGATCTTTT
CTACGGGGTCTGACGCTCAGTGGAACGAAAACTCACGTTAAGGGATTTTGGTCATGAGATTATCAAAAAG
GATCTTCACCTAGATCCTTTTAAATTAAAAATGAAGTTTTAAATCAATCTAAAGTATATATGAGTAAACT
TGGTCTGACAGTTACCAATGCTTAATCAGTGAGGCACCTATCTCAGCGATCTGTCTATTTCGTTCATCCA
TAGTTGCCTGACTCCCCGTCGTGTAGATAACTACGATACGGGAGGGCTTACCATCTGGCCCCAGTGCTGC
AATGATACCGCGAGACCCACGCTCACCGGCTCCAGATTTATCAGCAATAAACCAGCCAGCCGGAAGGGCC
GAGCGCAGAAGTGGTCCTGCAACTTTATCCGCCTCCATCCAGTCTATTAATTGTTGCCGGGAAGCTAGAG
TAAGTAGTTCGCCAGTTAATAGTTTGCGCAACGTTGTTGCCATTGCTACAGGCATCGTGGTGTCACGCTC
GTCGTTTGGTATGGCTTCATTCAGCTCCGGTTCCCAACGATCAAGGCGAGTTACATGATCCCCCATGTTG
TGCAAAAAAGCGGTTAGCTCCTTCGGTCCTCCGATCGTTGTCAGAAGTAAGTTGGCCGCAGTGTTATCAC
TCATGGTTATGGCAGCACTGCATAATTCTCTTACTGTCATGCCATCCGTAAGATGCTTTTCTGTGACTGG
TGAGTACTCAACCAAGTCATTCTGAGAATAGTGTATGCGGCGACCGAGTTGCTCTTGCCCGGCGTCAATA
CGGGATAATACCGCGCCACATAGCAGAACTTTAAAAGTGCTCATCATTGGAAAACGTTCTTCGGGGCGAA
AACTCTCAAGGATCTTACCGCTGTTGAGATCCAGTTCGATGTAACCCACTCGTGCACCCAACTGATCTTC
AGCATCTTTTACTTTCACCAGCGTTTCTGGGTGAGCAAAAACAGGAAGGCAAAATGCCGCAAAAAAGGGA
ATAAGGGCGACACGGAAATGTTGAATACTCATACTCTTCCTTTTTCAATATTATTGAAGCATTTATCAGG
GTTATTGTCTCATGAGCGGATACATATTTGAATGTATTTAGAAAAATAAACAAATAGGGGTTCCGCGCAC
ATTTCCCCGAAAAGTGCCACCTG
[124 nt withheld, positions 4084-4207]
C
[91 nt withheld, positions 4209-4299]
A
[49 nt withheld, positions 4301-4349]
CCTTTGACGTTGGAGTCCACGTTCTTT
[37 nt withheld, positions 4377-4413]
ACCCTATCTCGGTCTATTCTTTTGATTTATAAGGGATTTTGCCGATTTCGGCCTATTGGTTAAAAAATGA
GCTGATTTAACAAAAATTTAACGCGAATTTTAACAAAATATTAACGCTTACAATTTCCATTCGCCATTCA
GGCTGCGCAACTGTTGGGAAGGGCGATCGGTGCGGGCCTCTTCGCTATTACGCCAGCTGGCGAAAGGGGG
ATGTGCTGCAAGGCGATTAAGTTGGGTAACGCCAGGGTTTTCCCAGTCACGACGTTGTAAAACGACGGCC
AGTGAGCGCGCGTAATACGACTCACTATAGGGCGAATTGGGTACCGGGCCCCCC
Features (pLannotate 1.2.2; 17 found; start..end, strand, type, name):
     64..355     +  promoter       TEF1 promoter (fragment): S. cerevisiae TEF1; promoter for EF-1α
    378..593     +  promoter       URA3 promoter: S. cerevisiae URA3
    594..1397    +  CDS            URA3: orotidine-5'-phosphate decarboxylase, required for uracil biosynthesis; S. cerevisiae URA3; yeast auxotrophic marker, counterselectable with 5-fluoroorotic acid (5-FOA)
   1493..1816    +  promoter       TEF1 promoter (fragment): S. cerevisiae TEF1; promoter for EF-1α
   1857..1879    -  misc_feature   MCS (fragment): pBluescript multiple cloning site
   1892..1910    -  promoter       T3 promoter: promoter for bacteriophage T3 RNA polymerase
   1955..1971    -  protein_bind   lac operator: The lac repressor binds to the lac operator to inhibit transcription in E. coli. This inhibition can be relieved by adding lactose or isopropyl-β-D-thiogalactopyranoside (IPTG). lac repressor encoded by lacI
   1979..2009    -  promoter       lac promoter: promoter for the E. coli lac operon
   2024..2045    -  protein_bind   CAP binding site: CAP binding activates transcription in the presence of cAMP. E. coli catabolite activator protein
   2058..2150    -  CDS            lacI (fragment): lac repressor; lacI; The lac repressor binds to the lac operator to inhibit transcription in E. coli. This inhibition can be relieved by adding lactose or isopropyl-β-D-thiogalactopyranoside (IPTG).
   2333..2921    -  rep_origin     ori: high-copy-number ColE1/pMB1/pBR322/pUC origin of replication
   3092..3952    -  CDS            AmpR: β-lactamase; bla; confers resistance to ampicillin, carbenicillin, and related antibiotics
   3953..4057    -  promoter       AmpR promoter: bla
   4084..4512    +  rep_origin     f1 ori (sequence partly withheld): f1 bacteriophage origin of replication; arrow indicates direction of (+) strand synthesis
   4543..4698    -  CDS            lacZα (fragment): LacZα fragment of β-galactosidase; lacZ fragment
   4706..4724    +  promoter       T7 promoter: promoter for bacteriophage T7 RNA polymerase
   4733..6       -  misc_feature   MCS (fragment) (across the origin): pBluescript multiple cloning site
