[The description below was written by a language model from this plasmid's Addgene catalogue record and pLannotate feature annotations shown in this document.]
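Description:
pJH104 is a 4,747 bp routine cloning plasmid built on pBluescript II SK (-), intended as a PCR template for transplanting the Saccharomyces cerevisiae TEF1 promoter into yeast, not as a vector that replicates in yeast. It is maintained in E. coli through the high-copy ColE1/pUC origin and selected with ampicillin via the β-lactamase gene. The backbone also retains the f1 phage origin, remnants of the lacZα/lac promoter region, and the T7 and T3 promoters flanking what remains of the multiple cloning site. No yeast replication origin or centromere is annotated.

The payload was assembled by four-part ligation into XhoI/EagI-cut vector and consists of three adjacent pieces. The first is a 5' TEF1 promoter fragment spanning -460 to -128 relative to the TEF1 ORF. Next comes a URA3 cassette amplified from pRS316, and last a 3' TEF1 promoter fragment spanning -343 to -1. Both promoter pieces come from the SK1 strain background. Although the catalogue labels the middle insert a "URA3 5' fragment", the feature table shows the URA3 promoter followed by an 804 bp URA3 coding annotation.

Because the two TEF1 fragments overlap (roughly -343 to -128) and lie in the same orientation, they form direct repeats around URA3. This layout fits a scheme in which the amplified cassette is integrated with selection for uracil prototrophy. Recombination between the repeats, selected on 5-FOA, would then remove the marker and leave an intact TEF1 promoter, although the record itself does not spell out this mechanism. The depositor notes that the TEF1 fragments were fully sequenced, URA3 mostly so, and that the backbone sequence is the published one.
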