Addgene plasmid #48262: pJH104
Purpose: Template plasmid for PCR-based transplant of Saccharomyces cerevisiae TEF1 promoter in yeast.
Depositing lab: Ronald Davis. Depositing organization: Stanford University. Publication: IpO: plasmids and methods for simplified, PCR-based DNA transplant in yeast. Horecka J, Chu AM, Davis RW. Yeast. 2014 May;31(5):185-93. doi: 10.1002/yea.3006. Epub 2014 Mar 20. PubMed 24604451.
Backbone
  Vector backbone: pBluescript II SK (-)
  Backbone manufacturer: Agilent Technologies
  Backbone size w/o insert (bp): 2961
  Total vector size (bp): 4747
  Vector type: Routine cloning vector
Growth in bacteria
  Bacterial resistance: Ampicillin, 100 μg/mL
  Growth temperature: 37°C
  Growth strain: DH5alpha
  Copy number: High Copy
Gene/Insert 1
  Gene/Insert name: TEF1p 5' fragment
  Species: S. cerevisiae (budding yeast)
  Insert size (bp): 332
  Mutation: From SK1 background. -460 to -128 relative to TEF1 ORF
  Promoter: TEF1p
  Cloning method: Restriction Enzyme; 5′ cloning site XhoI (not destroyed); 3′ cloning site XbaI (not destroyed)
  Sequencing primers: 5′ M13For
Gene/Insert 2
  Gene/Insert name: URA3 5' fragment
  Species: S. cerevisiae (budding yeast)
  Insert size (bp): 1126
  Mutation: PCR amplified from pRS316
  Cloning method: Restriction Enzyme; 5′ cloning site XbaI (not destroyed); 3′ cloning site BamHI (not destroyed)
  Sequencing primers: 5′ M13For
Gene/Insert 3
  Gene/Insert name: TEF1p 3' fragment
  Species: S. cerevisiae (budding yeast)
  Insert size (bp): 343
  Mutation: From SK1 background. -343 to -1 relative to TEF1 ORF
  Promoter: TEF1p
  Cloning method: Restriction Enzyme; 5′ cloning site BamHI (not destroyed); 3′ cloning site EagI (not destroyed)
  Sequencing primers: 5′ M13Rev
Terms and licenses: Academic/Nonprofit Terms; Industry Terms: Not Available to Industry
Depositor comments: Created by 4-part ligation with XhoI/EagI cut pBluescript II SK (-). Inserts were XhoI/XbaI TEF1p, XbaI/BamHI URA3, and BamHI/EagI TEF1p.
How to cite: pJH104 was a gift from Ronald Davis (Addgene plasmid # 48262 ; http://n2t.net/addgene:48262 ; RRID:Addgene_48262)
