>Addgene plasmid #48262 | pJH104 | addgene partial sequence | sequence record 79234 | M13_pUC_fwd
TATAGGGCGAATTGGGTACCGGGCCCCCCCTCGAGCGTACGCTGCAGGTCGACGAATCCTTACATCACAC
CCAATCCCCCACAAGTGATCCCCCACACACCATAGCTTCAAAATGTTTCTACTCCTTTTTTACTCTTCCA
GATTTTCTCGGACTCCGCGCATCGCCGTACCACTTCAAAACACCCAAGCACAGCATACTAAATTCCCCCT
CTTTCTTCCTCTAGGGTGGCGTTAATTACCCGTACTAAAGGTTTGGAAAAGAAAAAAGAGACCGCCTCGT
TTCTTTTTCTTCGTCGAAAAAGGCAATAAAAATTTTTATCACGTTTCTTTTTCTTGAAAATTTTTTTTTT
TGATTTTTTTCTCTTTCGATGACCTCCCATTGATTCTAGAAGAGTGCACCACGCTTTTCAATTCATCATT
TTTTTTTTATTCTTTTTTTTGATTTCGGTTTCCTTGAAATTTTTTTGATTCGGTAATCTCCGAACAGAAG
GAAGAACGAAGGAAGGAGCACAGACTTAGATTGGTATATATACGCATATGTAGTGTTGAAGAAACATGAA
ATTGCCCAGTATTCTTAACCCAACTGCACAGAACAAAAACCTGCAGGAAACGAAGATAAATCATGTCGAA
AGCTACATATAAGGAACGTGCTGCTACTCATCCTAGTCCTGTTGCTGCCAAGCTATTTAATATCATGCAC
GAAAAGCAAACAAACTTGTGTGCTTCATTGGATGTTCGTACCACCAAGGAATTACTGGAGTTAGTTGAAG
CAT
