>Addgene plasmid #48262 | pJH104 | addgene partial sequence | sequence record 79236 | M13_pUC_rev
AGCGCGCAATTAACCCTCACTAAAGGGAACAAAAGCTGGAGCTCCACCGCGGTGGCGGCCGTCATCGATG
AATTCGAGCTCGTTTGTAATTAAAACTTAGATAGATTGCTATGCTTTCTTTCTAATGAGCAAGAAGTAAA
AAAAGTTGTAATAGAACAAGAAAAACGAAACTGAAACTTGAGAAATTGAAGACCATTTATTAACTTAAAT
ATCAATGGGAGGTCATCGAAAGAGAAAAAAATCAAAAAAAAAAATTTTCAAGAAAAAGAAACGTGATAAA
AATTTTTATTGCCTTTTTCGACGAAGAAAAAGAAACGAGGCGGTCTCTTTTTTCTTTTCCAAACCTTTAG
TACGGGTAATTAACGCCACCCTAGAGGAAGAAAGAGGGGGAATTTAGTATGCTGTGCTTGGGTGTTTTGA
AGTGGGATCCTTTCACACCGCAGGGTAATAACTGATATAATTAAATTGAAGCTCTAATTTGTGAGTTTAG
TATACATGCATTTACTTATAATACAGTTTTTTAGTTTTGCTGGCCGCATCTTCTCAAATATGCTTCCCAG
CCTGCTTTTCTGTAACGTTCACCCTCTACCTTAGCATCCCTTCCCTTTGCAAATAGTCCTCTTCCAACAA
TAATAATGTCAGATCCTGTAGAGACCACATCATCCACGGTTCTATACTGTTGACCCAATGCGTCTCCCTT
GTCATCTAAACCCACACCGGGTGTCATAATCAACCAATCGTAACCTTCATCTCTTCCACCCATGTCTCTT
TGAGCAATAAAGCCGATAACAAAATCTTTGTCGCTCTTCGCAATGTCAACAGTACCCTTAGTATATTCTC
CAGTAGATAGGGAGCCCTTGCATGACAATTCTGCTAACATCAAAAGGCCTCTAGGTTCCTTTGTTACTTC
TTCTGCCGCCTGCTTCAAACCGCTAACAATACCTGGGCCCACCACACCGTGTGCATT
